Addgene plasmid #77288: TWF1 gRNA (BRDN0001147784)
Purpose: 3rd generation lentiviral gRNA plasmid targeting human TWF1
Depositing lab: John Doench & David Root. Depositing organization: Broad Institute. Publication: Optimized sgRNA design to maximize activity and minimize off-target effects of CRISPR-Cas9. Doench JG, Fusi N, Sullender M, Hegde M, Vaimberg EW, Donovan KF, Smith I, Tothova Z, Wilen C, Orchard R, Virgin HW, Listgarten J, Root DE. Nat Biotechnol. 2016 Jan 18. doi: 10.1038/nbt.3437. PubMed 26780180.
Backbone
  Vector backbone: lentiGuide-Puro
  Backbone manufacturer: Zhang Lab (Addgene plasmid # 52963)
  Vector type: Mammalian Expression, Lentiviral, CRISPR
  Selectable markers: Puromycin
Growth in bacteria
  Bacterial resistance: Ampicillin, 100 μg/mL
  Growth temperature: 37°C
  Growth strain: DH5alpha
  Copy number: High Copy
Gene/Insert
  Gene/Insert name: TWF1 (alt names: TWF1; NM_001242397.1)
  gRNA/shRNA sequence: CTGAAGAAGGAATTTGGAGG
  Species: H. sapiens (human)
  Entrez Gene: TWF1 (a.k.a. A6, PTK9)
  Promoter: hU6
  Cloning method: Unknown
  Sequencing primers: 5′ U6-F; 3′ pS2-R
Terms and licenses: Academic/Nonprofit Terms; Industry Terms: Not Available to Industry
Depositor comments: The gRNA was designed to target the following Genbank reference sequence(s): NM_001242397.1,NM_002822.4. Note that this plasmid does NOT contain Cas9. It should be used in conjunction with lentiCas9-Blast (Addgene #52962) or otherwise with cell lines already expressing Cas9. Browse the full kinome gRNA library at http://www.addgene.org/pooled-library/broadgpp-human-kinome/ or visit http://www.broadinstitute.org/rnai/public/ for detailed protocols and information.
How to cite: TWF1 gRNA (BRDN0001147784) was a gift from John Doench & David Root (Addgene plasmid # 77288 ; http://n2t.net/addgene:77288 ; RRID:Addgene_77288)
