[The description below was written by a language model from this plasmid's Addgene catalogue record and pLannotate feature annotations shown in this document.]
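Description:
TWF1 gRNA (BRDN0001147784) is a third-generation lentiviral CRISPR guide plasmid built on the lentiGuide-Puro backbone, carrying a single guide RNA directed against human TWF1 (twinfilin-1, also known as A6 or PTK9). It is propagated in E. coli as a high-copy plasmid through a ColE1/pUC-type origin with ampicillin selection from the β-lactamase gene. The backbone also retains an f1 origin, an SV40 origin and poly(A) signal, and remnants of lac and T7/T3 cloning-vector sequences that play no role in the payload.

The viral transfer cassette begins with an RSV promoter fused to a truncated HIV-1 5' LTR, which makes genomic RNA production Tat-independent. This is followed by the Ψ packaging signal with a gag fragment, the Rev response element for nuclear export of the unspliced genome, and a cPPT/CTS. It ends in a ΔU3 self-inactivating 3' LTR. Within it, a human U6 RNA polymerase III promoter drives the TWF1-specific spacer joined to the Streptococcus pyogenes Cas9 gRNA scaffold. Downstream, the EF-1α core promoter with its intron A expresses puromycin N-acetyltransferase for selecting transduced mammalian cells, and a WPRE enhances transcript expression.

The plasmid does not encode Cas9, so it is intended for use with a separate Cas9 lentivector or in cells that already express the nuclease. The guide was designed against two TWF1 reference transcripts and belongs to a human kinome gRNA collection. It is suited to knocking out TWF1 after lentiviral delivery and puromycin selection.
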