Features (pLannotate 1.2.2; 29 found; start..end, strand, type, name):
     14..80      +  CDS            small t antigen (fragment): SV40 (simian virus 40) small t antigen
    106..317     +  promoter       EF-1α core promoter: core promoter for human elongation factor EF-1α
    318..1256    +  intron         EF-1α intron A: intron upstream of the start codon of human EF-1α
   1278..1877    +  CDS            PuroR (fragment): puromycin N-acetyltransferase; pac from Streptomyces; confers resistance to puromycin
   1893..2481    +  misc_feature   WPRE: woodchuck hepatitis virus posttranscriptional regulatory element
   2532..2551    +  misc_feature   cPPT/CTS (fragment): central polypurine tract and central termination sequence of HIV-1
   2553..2786    +  LTR            3' LTR (ΔU3): self-inactivating 3' long terminal repeat (LTR) from HIV-1
   2864..2985    +  polyA_signal   SV40 poly(A) signal: SV40 polyadenylation signal
   3025..3160    +  rep_origin     SV40 ori: SV40 origin of replication
   3181..3199    -  promoter       T7 promoter: promoter for bacteriophage T7 RNA polymerase
   3207..3362    +  CDS            lacZα (fragment): LacZα fragment of β-galactosidase; lacZ fragment
   3367..3795    +  rep_origin     f1 ori (sequence partly withheld): f1 bacteriophage origin of replication; arrow indicates direction of (+) strand synthesis
   3848..3952    +  promoter       AmpR promoter: bla
   3953..4813    +  CDS            AmpR: β-lactamase; bla; confers resistance to ampicillin, carbenicillin, and related antibiotics
   4984..5572    +  rep_origin     ori: high-copy-number ColE1/pMB1/pBR322/pUC origin of replication
   5755..5847    +  CDS            lacI (fragment): lac repressor; lacI; The lac repressor binds to the lac operator to inhibit transcription in E. coli. This inhibition can be relieved by adding lactose or isopropyl-β-D-thiogalactopyranoside (IPTG).
   5860..5881    +  protein_bind   CAP binding site: CAP binding activates transcription in the presence of cAMP. E. coli catabolite activator protein
   5896..5926    +  promoter       lac promoter: promoter for the E. coli lac operon
   5934..5950    +  protein_bind   lac operator: The lac repressor binds to the lac operator to inhibit transcription in E. coli. This inhibition can be relieved by adding lactose or isopropyl-β-D-thiogalactopyranoside (IPTG). lac repressor encoded by lacI
   5995..6013    +  promoter       T3 promoter: promoter for bacteriophage T3 RNA polymerase
   6041..6267    +  promoter       RSV promoter: Rous sarcoma virus enhancer/promoter
   6268..6448    +  LTR            5' LTR (truncated): truncated 5' long terminal repeat (LTR) from HIV-1
   6495..6620    +  misc_feature   HIV-1 Ψ: packaging signal of human immunodeficiency virus type 1
   6604..6967    +  CDS            HIV-1 gag (fragment): gag protein from human immunodeficiency virus 1; gag
   7113..7346    +  misc_feature   RRE: The Rev response element (RRE) of HIV-1 allows for Rev-dependent mRNA export from the nucleus to the cytoplasm.
   7723..7749    +  CDS            Rev (fragment): human immunodeficiency virus 1 (HIV-1) Rev protein; rev; enhances nuclear export of unspliced and incompletely spliced viral mRNAs
   7753..7993    +  promoter       U6 promoter: RNA polymerase III promoter for human U6 snRNA
   8023..8098    +  misc_RNA       gRNA scaffold: guide RNA scaffold for the Streptococcus pyogenes CRISPR/Cas9 system
   8154..8271    +  misc_feature   cPPT/CTS: central polypurine tract and central termination sequence of HIV-1
>Addgene plasmid #77288 | TWF1 gRNA (BRDN0001147784) | addgene full sequence | sequence record 187468 | Addgene Assembled Sequence
CCCGGGTGCAAAGATGGATAAAGTTTTAAACAGAGAGGAATCTTTGCAGCTAATGGACCTTCTAGGTCTT
GAAAGGAGTGGGAATTGGCTCCGGTGCCCGTCAGTGGGCAGAGCGCACATCGCCCACAGTCCCCGAGAAG
TTGGGGGGAGGGGTCGGCAATTGATCCGGTGCCTAGAGAAGGTGGCGCGGGGTAAACTGGGAAAGTGATG
TCGTGTACTGGCTCCGCCTTTTTCCCGAGGGTGGGGGAGAACCGTATATAAGTGCAGTAGTCGCCGTGAA
CGTTCTTTTTCGCAACGGGTTTGCCGCCAGAACACAGGTAAGTGCCGTGTGTGGTTCCCGCGGGCCTGGC
CTCTTTACGGGTTATGGCCCTTGCGTGCCTTGAATTACTTCCACCTGGCTGCAGTACGTGATTCTTGATC
CCGAGCTTCGGGTTGGAAGTGGGTGGGAGAGTTCGAGGCCTTGCGCTTAAGGAGCCCCTTCGCCTCGTGC
TTGAGTTGAGGCCTGGCCTGGGCGCTGGGGCCGCCGCGTGCGAATCTGGTGGCACCTTCGCGCCTGTCTC
GCTGCTTTCGATAAGTCTCTAGCCATTTAAAATTTTTGATGACCTGCTGCGACGCTTTTTTTCTGGCAAG
ATAGTCTTGTAAATGCGGGCCAAGATCTGCACACTGGTATTTCGGTTTTTGGGGCCGCGGGCGGCGACGG
GGCCCGTGCGTCCCAGCGCACATGTTCGGCGAGGCGGGGCCTGCGAGCGCGGCCACCGAGAATCGGACGG
GGGTAGTCTCAAGCTGGCCGGCCTGCTCTGGTGCCTGGCCTCGCGCCGCCGTGTATCGCCCCGCCCTGGG
CGGCAAGGCTGGCCCGGTCGGCACCAGTTGCGTGAGCGGAAAGATGGCCGCTTCCCGGCCCTGCTGCAGG
GAGCTCAAAATGGAGGACGCGGCGCTCGGGAGAGCGGGCGGGTGAGTCACCCACACAAAGGAAAAGGGCC
TTTCCGTCCTCAGCCGTCGCTTCATGTGACTCCACGGAGTACCGGGCGCCGTCCAGGCACCTCGATTAGT
TCTCGAGCTTTTGGAGTACGTCGTCTTTAGGTTGGGGGGAGGGGTTTTATGCGATGGAGTTTCCCCACAC
TGAGTGGGTGGAGACTGAAGTTAGGCCAGCTTGGCACTTGATGTAATTCTCCTTGGAATTTGCCCTTTTT
GAGTTTGGATCTTGGTTCATTCTCAAGCCTCAGACAGTGGTTCAAAGTTTTTTTCTTCCATTTCAGGTGT
CGTGACGTACGGCCACCATGACCGAGTACAAGCCCACGGTGCGCCTCGCCACCCGCGACGACGTCCCCAG
GGCCGTACGCACCCTCGCCGCCGCGTTCGCCGACTACCCCGCCACGCGCCACACCGTCGATCCGGACCGC
CACATCGAGCGGGTCACCGAGCTGCAAGAACTCTTCCTCACGCGCGTCGGGCTCGACATCGGCAAGGTGT
GGGTCGCGGACGACGGCGCCGCCGTGGCGGTCTGGACCACGCCGGAGAGCGTCGAAGCGGGGGCGGTGTT
CGCCGAGATCGGCCCGCGCATGGCCGAGTTGAGCGGTTCCCGGCTGGCCGCGCAGCAACAGATGGAAGGC
CTCCTGGCGCCGCACCGGCCCAAGGAGCCCGCGTGGTTCCTGGCCACCGTCGGAGTCTCGCCCGACCACC
AGGGCAAGGGTCTGGGCAGCGCCGTCGTGCTCCCCGGAGTGGAGGCGGCCGAGCGCGCCGGGGTGCCCGC
CTTCCTGGAGACCTCCGCGCCCCGCAACCTCCCCTTCTACGAGCGGCTCGGCTTCACCGTCACCGCCGAC
GTCGAGGTGCCCGAAGGACCGCGCACCTGGTGCATGACCCGCAAGCCCGGTGCCTGAACGCGTTAAGTCG
ACAATCAACCTCTGGATTACAAAATTTGTGAAAGATTGACTGGTATTCTTAACTATGTTGCTCCTTTTAC
GCTATGTGGATACGCTGCTTTAATGCCTTTGTATCATGCTATTGCTTCCCGTATGGCTTTCATTTTCTCC
TCCTTGTATAAATCCTGGTTGCTGTCTCTTTATGAGGAGTTGTGGCCCGTTGTCAGGCAACGTGGCGTGG
TGTGCACTGTGTTTGCTGACGCAACCCCCACTGGTTGGGGCATTGCCACCACCTGTCAGCTCCTTTCCGG
GACTTTCGCTTTCCCCCTCCCTATTGCCACGGCGGAACTCATCGCCGCCTGCCTTGCCCGCTGCTGGACA
GGGGCTCGGCTGTTGGGCACTGACAATTCCGTGGTGTTGTCGGGGAAATCATCGTCCTTTCCTTGGCTGC
TCGCCTGTGTTGCCACCTGGATTCTGCGCGGGACGTCCTTCTGCTACGTCCCTTCGGCCCTCAATCCAGC
GGACCTTCCTTCCCGCGGCCTGCTGCCGGCTCTGCGGCCTCTTCCGCGTCTTCGCCTTCGCCCTCAGACG
AGTCGGATCTCCCTTTGGGCCGCCTCCCCGCGTCGACTTTAAGACCAATGACTTACAAGGCAGCTGTAGA
TCTTAGCCACTTTTTAAAAGAAAAGGGGGGACTGGAAGGGCTAATTCACTCCCAACGAAGACAAGATCTG
CTTTTTGCTTGTACTGGGTCTCTCTGGTTAGACCAGATCTGAGCCTGGGAGCTCTCTGGCTAACTAGGGA
ACCCACTGCTTAAGCCTCAATAAAGCTTGCCTTGAGTGCTTCAAGTAGTGTGTGCCCGTCTGTTGTGTGA
CTCTGGTAACTAGAGATCCCTCAGACCCTTTTAGTCAGTGTGGAAAATCTCTAGCAGTACGTATAGTAGT
TCATGTCATCTTATTATTCAGTATTTATAACTTGCAAAGAAATGAATATCAGAGAGTGAGAGGAACTTGT
TTATTGCAGCTTATAATGGTTACAAATAAAGCAATAGCATCACAAATTTCACAAATAAAGCATTTTTTTC
ACTGCATTCTAGTTGTGGTTTGTCCAAACTCATCAATGTATCTTATCATGTCTGGCTCTAGCTATCCCGC
CCCTAACTCCGCCCATCCCGCCCCTAACTCCGCCCAGTTCCGCCCATTCTCCGCCCCATGGCTGACTAAT
TTTTTTTATTTATGCAGAGGCCGAGGCCGCCTCGGCCTCTGAGCTATTCCAGAAGTAGTGAGGAGGCTTT
TTTGGAGGCCTAGGGACGTACCCAATTCGCCCTATAGTGAGTCGTATTACGCGCGCTCACTGGCCGTCGT
TTTACAACGTCGTGACTGGGAAAACCCTGGCGTTACCCAACTTAATCGCCTTGCAGCACATCCCCCTTTC
GCCAGCTGGCGTAATAGCGAAGAGGCCCGCACCGATCGCCCTTCCCAACAGTTGCGCAGCCTGAATGGCG
AATGGG
[124 nt withheld, positions 3367-3490]
C
[91 nt withheld, positions 3492-3582]
A
[49 nt withheld, positions 3584-3632]
CCTTTGACGTTGGAGTCCACGTTCTTT
[37 nt withheld, positions 3660-3696]
ACCCTATCTCGGTCTATTCTTTTGATTTATAAGGGATTTTGCCGATTTCGGCCTATTGGTTAAAAAATGA
GCTGATTTAACAAAAATTTAACGCGAATTTTAACAAAATATTAACGCTTACAATTTAGGTGGCACTTTTC
GGGGAAATGTGCGCGGAACCCCTATTTGTTTATTTTTCTAAATACATTCAAATATGTATCCGCTCATGAG
ACAATAACCCTGATAAATGCTTCAATAATATTGAAAAAGGAAGAGTATGAGTATTCAACATTTCCGTGTC
GCCCTTATTCCCTTTTTTGCGGCATTTTGCCTTCCTGTTTTTGCTCACCCAGAAACGCTGGTGAAAGTAA
AAGATGCTGAAGATCAGTTGGGTGCACGAGTGGGTTACATCGAACTGGATCTCAACAGCGGTAAGATCCT
TGAGAGTTTTCGCCCCGAAGAACGTTTTCCAATGATGAGCACTTTTAAAGTTCTGCTATGTGGCGCGGTA
TTATCCCGTATTGACGCCGGGCAAGAGCAACTCGGTCGCCGCATACACTATTCTCAGAATGACTTGGTTG
AGTACTCACCAGTCACAGAAAAGCATCTTACGGATGGCATGACAGTAAGAGAATTATGCAGTGCTGCCAT
AACCATGAGTGATAACACTGCGGCCAACTTACTTCTGACAACGATCGGAGGACCGAAGGAGCTAACCGCT
TTTTTGCACAACATGGGGGATCATGTAACTCGCCTTGATCGTTGGGAACCGGAGCTGAATGAAGCCATAC
CAAACGACGAGCGTGACACCACGATGCCTGTAGCAATGGCAACAACGTTGCGCAAACTATTAACTGGCGA
ACTACTTACTCTAGCTTCCCGGCAACAATTAATAGACTGGATGGAGGCGGATAAAGTTGCAGGACCACTT
CTGCGCTCGGCCCTTCCGGCTGGCTGGTTTATTGCTGATAAATCTGGAGCCGGTGAGCGTGGGTCTCGCG
GTATCATTGCAGCACTGGGGCCAGATGGTAAGCCCTCCCGTATCGTAGTTATCTACACGACGGGGAGTCA
GGCAACTATGGATGAACGAAATAGACAGATCGCTGAGATAGGTGCCTCACTGATTAAGCATTGGTAACTG
TCAGACCAAGTTTACTCATATATACTTTAGATTGATTTAAAACTTCATTTTTAATTTAAAAGGATCTAGG
TGAAGATCCTTTTTGATAATCTCATGACCAAAATCCCTTAACGTGAGTTTTCGTTCCACTGAGCGTCAGA
CCCCGTAGAAAAGATCAAAGGATCTTCTTGAGATCCTTTTTTTCTGCGCGTAATCTGCTGCTTGCAAACA
AAAAAACCACCGCTACCAGCGGTGGTTTGTTTGCCGGATCAAGAGCTACCAACTCTTTTTCCGAAGGTAA
CTGGCTTCAGCAGAGCGCAGATACCAAATACTGTTCTTCTAGTGTAGCCGTAGTTAGGCCACCACTTCAA
GAACTCTGTAGCACCGCCTACATACCTCGCTCTGCTAATCCTGTTACCAGTGGCTGCTGCCAGTGGCGAT
AAGTCGTGTCTTACCGGGTTGGACTCAAGACGATAGTTACCGGATAAGGCGCAGCGGTCGGGCTGAACGG
GGGGTTCGTGCACACAGCCCAGCTTGGAGCGAACGACCTACACCGAACTGAGATACCTACAGCGTGAGCT
ATGAGAAAGCGCCACGCTTCCCGAAGGGAGAAAGGCGGACAGGTATCCGGTAAGCGGCAGGGTCGGAACA
GGAGAGCGCACGAGGGAGCTTCCAGGGGGAAACGCCTGGTATCTTTATAGTCCTGTCGGGTTTCGCCACC
TCTGACTTGAGCGTCGATTTTTGTGATGCTCGTCAGGGGGGCGGAGCCTATGGAAAAACGCCAGCAACGC
GGCCTTTTTACGGTTCCTGGCCTTTTGCTGGCCTTTTGCTCACATGTTCTTTCCTGCGTTATCCCCTGAT
TCTGTGGATAACCGTATTACCGCCTTTGAGTGAGCTGATACCGCTCGCCGCAGCCGAACGACCGAGCGCA
GCGAGTCAGTGAGCGAGGAAGCGGAAGAGCGCCCAATACGCAAACCGCCTCTCCCCGCGCGTTGGCCGAT
TCATTAATGCAGCTGGCACGACAGGTTTCCCGACTGGAAAGCGGGCAGTGAGCGCAACGCAATTAATGTG
AGTTAGCTCACTCATTAGGCACCCCAGGCTTTACACTTTATGCTTCCGGCTCGTATGTTGTGTGGAATTG
TGAGCGGATAACAATTTCACACAGGAAACAGCTATGACCATGATTACGCCAAGCGCGCAATTAACCCTCA
CTAAAGGGAACAAAAGCTGGAGCTGCAAGCTTAATGTAGTCTTATGCAATACTCTTGTAGTCTTGCAACA
TGGTAACGATGAGTTAGCAACATGCCTTACAAGGAGAGAAAAAGCACCGTGCATGCCGATTGGTGGAAGT
AAGGTGGTACGATCGTGCCTTATTAGGAAGGCAACAGACGGGTCTGACATGGATTGGACGAACCACTGAA
TTGCCGCATTGCAGAGATATTGTATTTAAGTGCCTAGCTCGATACATAAACGGGTCTCTCTGGTTAGACC
AGATCTGAGCCTGGGAGCTCTCTGGCTAACTAGGGAACCCACTGCTTAAGCCTCAATAAAGCTTGCCTTG
AGTGCTTCAAGTAGTGTGTGCCCGTCTGTTGTGTGACTCTGGTAACTAGAGATCCCTCAGACCCTTTTAG
TCAGTGTGGAAAATCTCTAGCAGTGGCGCCCGAACAGGGACTTGAAAGCGAAAGGGAAACCAGAGGAGCT
CTCTCGACGCAGGACTCGGCTTGCTGAAGCGCGCACGGCAAGAGGCGAGGGGCGGCGACTGGTGAGTACG
CCAAAAATTTTGACTAGCGGAGGCTAGAAGGAGAGAGATGGGTGCGAGAGCGTCAGTATTAAGCGGGGGA
GAATTAGATCGCGATGGGAAAAAATTCGGTTAAGGCCAGGGGGAAAGAAAAAATATAAATTAAAACATAT
AGTATGGGCAAGCAGGGAGCTAGAACGATTCGCAGTTAATCCTGGCCTGTTAGAAACATCAGAAGGCTGT
AGACAAATACTGGGACAGCTACAACCATCCCTTCAGACAGGATCAGAAGAACTTAGATCATTATATAATA
CAGTAGCAACCCTCTATTGTGTGCATCAAAGGATAGAGATAAAAGACACCAAGGAAGCTTTAGACAAGAT
AGAGGAAGAGCAAAACAAAAGTAAGACCACCGCACAGCAAGCGGCCGCTGATCTTCAGACCTGGAGGAGG
AGATATGAGGGACAATTGGAGAAGTGAATTATATAAATATAAAGTAGTAAAAATTGAACCATTAGGAGTA
GCACCCACCAAGGCAAAGAGAAGAGTGGTGCAGAGAGAAAAAAGAGCAGTGGGAATAGGAGCTTTGTTCC
TTGGGTTCTTGGGAGCAGCAGGAAGCACTATGGGCGCAGCGTCAATGACGCTGACGGTACAGGCCAGACA
ATTATTGTCTGGTATAGTGCAGCAGCAGAACAATTTGCTGAGGGCTATTGAGGCGCAACAGCATCTGTTG
CAACTCACAGTCTGGGGCATCAAGCAGCTCCAGGCAAGAATCCTGGCTGTGGAAAGATACCTAAAGGATC
AACAGCTCCTGGGGATTTGGGGTTGCTCTGGAAAACTCATTTGCACCACTGCTGTGCCTTGGAATGCTAG
TTGGAGTAATAAATCTCTGGAACAGATTTGGAATCACACGACCTGGATGGAGTGGGACAGAGAAATTAAC
AATTACACAAGCTTAATACACTCCTTAATTGAAGAATCGCAAAACCAGCAAGAAAAGAATGAACAAGAAT
TATTGGAATTAGATAAATGGGCAAGTTTGTGGAATTGGTTTAACATAACAAATTGGCTGTGGTATATAAA
ATTATTCATAATGATAGTAGGAGGCTTGGTAGGTTTAAGAATAGTTTTTGCTGTACTTTCTATAGTGAAT
AGAGTTAGGCAGGGATATTCACCATTATCGTTTCAGACCCACCTCCCAACCCCGAGGGGACCCAGAGAGG
GCCTATTTCCCATGATTCCTTCATATTTGCATATACGATACAAGGCTGTTAGAGAGATAATTAGAATTAA
TTTGACTGTAAACACAAAGATATTAGTACAAAATACGTGACGTAGAAAGTAATAATTTCTTGGGTAGTTT
GCAGTTTTAAAATTATGTTTTAAAATGGACTATCATATGCTTACCGTAACTTGAAAGTATTTCGATTTCT
TGGCTTTATATATCTTGTGGAAAGGACGAAACACCGCTGAAGAAGGAATTTGGAGGGTTTTAGAGCTAGA
AATAGCAAGTTAAAATAAGGCTAGTCCGTTATCAACTTGAAAAAGTGGCACCGAGTCGGTGCTTTTTTAA
GCTTGGCGTAACTAGATCTTGAGACAAATGGCAGTATTCATCCACAATTTTAAAAGAAAAGGGGGGATTG
GGGGGTACAGTGCAGGGGAAAGAATAGTAGACATAATAGCAACAGACATACAAACTAAAGAATTACAAAA
ACAAATTACAAAAATTCAAAATTTTCGGGTTTATTACAGGGACAGCAGAGATCCACTTTGGCGCCGGCTC
GAGGGGG
