>Addgene plasmid #77288 | TWF1 gRNA (BRDN0001147784) | depositor partial sequence | sequence record 144748 | Target Sequence
CTGAAGAAGGAATTTGGAGG
