>Addgene plasmid #77288 | TWF1 gRNA (BRDN0001147784) | addgene partial sequence | sequence record 187467 | hU6-F
TAGAAAGTAATAATTTCTTGGGTAGTTTGCAGTTTTAAAATTATGTTTTAAAATGGACTATCATATGCTT
ACCGTAACTTGAAAGTATTTCGATTTCTTGGCTTTATATATCTTGTGGAAAGGACGAAACACCGCTGAAG
AAGGAATTTGGAGGGTTTTAGAGCTAGAAATAGCAAGTTAAAATAAGGCTAGTCCGTTATCAACTTGAAA
AAGTGGCACCGAGTCGGTGCTTTTTTAAGCTTGGCGTAACTAGATCTTGAGACAAATGGCAGTATTCATC
CACAATTTTAAAAGAAAAGGGGGGATTGGGGGGTACAGTGCAGGGGAAAGAATAGTAGACATAATAGCAA
CAGACATACAAACTAAAGAATTACAAAAACAAATTACAAAAATTCAAAATTTTCGGGTTTATTACAGGGA
CAGCAGAGATCCACTTTGGCGCCGGCTCGAGGGGGCCCGGGTGCAAAGATGGATAAAGTTTTAAACAGAG
AGGAATCTTTGCAGCTAATGGACCTTCTAGGTCTTGAAAGGAGTGGGAATTGGCTCCGGTGCCCGTCAGT
GGGCAGAGCG
